>Addgene plasmid #70880 | pFOSGE_COF2E03 | depositor partial sequence | sequence record 126822 | insert
ATGGACGTGTACGACGTGAGCGATGATCTGATAAAGAAGCTGCAGGACTGGAAACTAATCGGCATCATAT
CCGGCAAGTTCAACGAGCTGAAGGAGAACCATCGCAAGGTTGACTTCGTGATGCGCGCTCTTATTGACTT
CAAGTACATTGAAAAGATATTCCTGAATGTAACGCTTCGAGAGGACAAGTGCAACAAGCGGAGCGTGGAG
TTCCGTATGCTGGGCAACGAGCAGTTTTCGCTCAAGAACAGGAATTACTTCCAGGCTCTAGAGCTGTACA
ACAAAAGCATCTGTTATGCCGAACCGAATTCGGAGCACCTGTCCATCGGCTATGCTAATCGGTCGGCGGT
ACTATTCGAGTGGAAGCGCTATCGGCAATGCCTGGACAATATCAAGCTGGCAAGGCAGGCCAACTATCCG
GCGAGACTGAGCCACAAACTAGACAAGCGAGAAAGGGACTGCCAACAGCTACTCGATCAGCAACCGCCGG
ATGTGGTGCCCTATGAGTTCAAGCTCAGTTTCGAACCGCATGCCCAGGTGCCCTTCATCGCCGACTGTTT
GGAGTTGCGCGAAACCGCCGCCGAGGGTCGCTTTGTGGTGACCAATCGGGATTTGGCCGTTGGGGATCTT
GTGTCCGTGGAGGAGCCCTTCTGCTCCACACTGCTGACGCCGATGCGATACATTCGGTGTGCCACCTGCA
AGCGGGAGAACTATCTGACCCTCATACCCTGCGACAGCTGCTGTTCCACGATGTTCTGCTCCGAGGAGTG
CAAGTCGATTGCCATGCAAACCTATCACCGCTACGAGTGCCCCATCATTGACTTTCTGAACCGCATGTTC
AACAAGATCCACTGTATCGCACTGCGCACCACACTGGTCGCGCTGAATATCTTTCCCAGCATCGAGGAGC
TAATTGACTTCTGTGAGCAGGAGCAGAACCAGGACAAGTGCGCCTTTGACCTCAACTACAACGAGCTGAC
GCCGGAGGAGCACTACCGGGCCATCCATGGACTGGTGACAAACCAGCACCTGCGCTCCGTCTCCGATCTC
TTCCAGCGCTCCGTGGTCTGTGCTGTGCTCAAGCACTTCATAATCGAATACACACCCGTCAAGGAATATT
TGGGCGGCGAAGAAGGCGTGAACTTCTTCACGGACCTCCTGTTCCGACATCTGCAGACATCTCCCTCGAA
TATGCACGGCATCGACCTGGTCGAGCAGGTTAACGAGACCAAGGACGACCAGACGCACTCGTCTGGGGCG
TACGCCTTCCTCTCGCTCATAAATCACTCTTGTGCGCCGAATACTGTAAGGATATACGAGGGCACCAAGG
CGTACATGTTCGTCCTGCGGCCTATTAAGGCGGGAAATGTGCTCTACGACAATTACGGTGCTCACTTCGC
CATCTGCAGCAAGGAGCAGCGTTTGAAAAGGCTGTCCCTGCAGTACCGCTTCGACTGCAAATGCGAGGGC
TGCGAGCTGAACTATCCTATGTTCGGAATGATGCCGCACAAGGCGACGGTGCCATCGGTTACCGATGACA
CGGAATTGGCACTGAGCTCCTACAACTATGATTTCGCGGTGAGCAACTATCGAAAGTACTGCGACTTCCT
CACGCAATACGGTGACGACTATCCGTGCGAGCAGATTAGCTCCGCGGAGGAGTGCCTAAAGATGGCCCTG
CATATCATGGCGGACGCAGTGCCGCTCAAGGCGAAGATG
