>Addgene plasmid #70880 | pFOSGE_COF2E03 | addgene partial sequence | sequence record 130390 | M13-Rev 5'-CAGGAAACAGCTATGACC-3'
ATAATGATTTTATTTTGACTGATAGTGACCTGTTCGTTGCAACAAATTGATAAGCAATGCTTTCTTATAA
TGCCAACTTTGTACAAGAAAGCTGGGTCCATCTTCGCCTTGAGCGGCACTGCGTCCGCCATGATATGCAG
GGCCATCTTTAGGCACTCCTCCGCGGAGCTAATCTGCTCGCACGGATAGTCGTCACCGTATTGCGTGAGG
AAGTCGCAGTACTTTCGATAGTTGCTCACCGCGAAATCATAGTTGTAGGAGCTCAGTGCCAATTCCGTGT
CATCGGTAACCGATGGCACCGTCGCCTTGTGCGGCATCATTCCGAACATAGGATAGTTCAGCTCGCAGCC
CTCGCATTTGCAGTCGAAGCGGTACTGCAGGGACAGCCTTTTCAAACGCTGCTCCTTGCTGCAGATGGCG
AAGTGAGCACCGTAATTGTCGTAGAGCACATTTCCCGCCTTAATAGGCCGCAGGACGAACATGTACGCCT
TGGTGCCCTCGTATATCCTTACAGTATTCGGCGCACAAGAGTGATTTATGAGCGAGAGGAAGGCGTACGC
CCCAGACGAGTGCGTCTGGTCGTCCTTGGTCTCGTTAACCTGCTCGACCAGGTCGATGCCGTGCATATTC
GAGGGAGATGTCTGCAGATGTCGGAACAGGAGGTCCGTGAAGAAGTTCACGCCTTCTTCGCCGCCCAAAT
ATTCCTTGACGGGTGTGTATTCGATTATGAAGTGCTTGAGCACAGCACAGACCACGGAGCGCTGGAAGAG
ATCGGAGACG
