[The description below was written by a language model from this plasmid's Addgene catalogue record.]
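Description:
pFOSGE_COF2E03 is a Gateway entry clone built on the Invitrogen pDONR221 donor backbone and carrying the Drosophila melanogaster gene CG8378 as a 1,719 bp insert. The alternative names include a FlyBase transcript identifier, which suggests the insert corresponds to one annotated transcript isoform. The record does not say whether it is a complete open reading frame or whether a stop codon is retained. The plasmid is maintained in standard E. coli cloning strains as a high-copy replicon under kanamycin selection. No feature table accompanies the entry, so the origin of replication and other backbone elements are not itemised.

As an entry vector, the construct is not meant to express its insert. The record lists no promoter, tag or reporter for CG8378, and pDONR-type backbones generally lack expression elements for the cloned fragment. The insert was introduced by Gateway cloning. In a pDONR221-derived clone this normally means a BP reaction that replaces the donor's counter-selectable cassette and leaves the insert flanked by attL recombination sites, though these sites are not listed explicitly here. Those sites allow directional transfer by LR recombination into any compatible destination vector, which then supplies the promoter, fusion partners and host-specific elements. M13 forward and reverse primer sites flank the insert and can be used to confirm its sequence.

The associated publication concerns the context-dependent regulatory functions of transcriptional regulators. This clone therefore appears to be one member of a collection of fly factor clones for shuttling candidate genes into assay vectors. The record gives no specific role for CG8378.
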