Addgene plasmid #70880: pFOSGE_COF2E03
Purpose: Gateway entry clone
Depositing lab: Alexander Stark. Depositing organization: Research Institute of Molecular Pathology (IMP). Publication: Transcriptional regulators form diverse groups with context-dependent regulatory functions. Stampfel G, Kazmar T, Frank O, Wienerroither S, Reiter F, Stark A. Nature. 2015 Nov 9. doi: 10.1038/nature15545. PubMed 26550828.
Backbone
  Vector backbone: pDONR221
  Backbone manufacturer: Invitrogen
  Backbone size w/o insert (bp): 4762
  Vector type: Gateway entry vector
Growth in bacteria
  Bacterial resistance: Kanamycin, 50 μg/mL
  Growth temperature: 37°C
  Growth strain: DH5alpha
  Copy number: High Copy
Gene/Insert
  Gene/Insert name: CG8378 (alt names: FBgn0027495; CG8378, FBtr0087983)
  Species: D. melanogaster (fly)
  Insert size (bp): 1719
  Cloning method: Gateway Cloning
  Sequencing primers: 5′ M13-F20; 3′ M13R
Terms and licenses: Academic/Nonprofit Terms; Industry Terms: Not Available to Industry
How to cite: pFOSGE_COF2E03 was a gift from Alexander Stark (Addgene plasmid # 70880 ; http://n2t.net/addgene:70880 ; RRID:Addgene_70880)
